Addgene plasmid #161064: pDONR221-SLC15A3_STOP
Purpose: Gateway entry clone with codon-optimized ORF sequence for subcloning into custom expression vectors. Contains a STOP codon at the end of the codon-optimized ORF sequence.
Depositing lab: RESOLUTE Consortium & Giulio Superti-Furga. Depositing organization: CeMM Research Center for Molecular Medicine. Publication: The RESOLUTE consortium: unlocking SLC transporters for drug discovery. Superti-Furga G, Lackner D, Wiedmer T, Ingles-Prieto A, Barbosa B, Girardi E, Goldmann U, Gurtl B, Klavins K, Klimek C, Lindinger S, Lineiro-Retes E, Muller AC, Onstein S, Redinger G, Reil D, Sedlyarov V, Wolf G, Crawford M, Everley R, ... Steppan CM. Nat Rev Drug Discov. 2020 Jul;19(7):429-430. doi: 10.1038/d41573-020-00056-6. PubMed 32265506.
Backbone
  Vector backbone: pDONR221
  Backbone manufacturer: ThermoFisher Scientific
  Backbone size w/o insert (bp): 2550
  Vector type: Mammalian Expression
Growth in bacteria
  Bacterial resistance: Kanamycin, 50 μg/mL
  Growth temperature: 37°C
  Growth strain: NEB Stable
  Copy number: High Copy
Gene/Insert
  Gene/Insert name: SLC15A3 (alt name: PHT2, hPTR3)
  Species: H. sapiens (human)
  Insert size (bp): 1746
  Entrez Gene: SLC15A3 (a.k.a. OCTP, PHT2, PTR3)
  Cloning method: Gateway Cloning
  Sequencing primers: 5′ M13-fwd; 3′ M13-rev
Terms and licenses: Academic/Nonprofit Terms; Industry Terms
Depositor comments: This plasmid contains a STOP codon at the end of the codon-optimized ORF. For the version of this plasmid that does not contain a STOP codon, please see Addgene plasmid 131898 For more information on the full Resolute plasmid collection, please see www.addgene.org/depositor-collections/re-solute/. Please provide your feedback on this plasmid to the RESOLUTE consortium by filling out their RESOLUTE repository feedback form: https://forms.office.com/Pages/ResponsePage.aspx?id=0e05yklzmkS7rjFGQL4N7z4feCLQvEJAmVcOCM_u885UN1JJRko0Ukg4TVQwNTZLOUxPQVJWT1NHUCQlQCN0PWcu
How to cite: pDONR221-SLC15A3_STOP was a gift from RESOLUTE Consortium & Giulio Superti-Furga (Addgene plasmid # 161064 ; http://n2t.net/addgene:161064 ; RRID:Addgene_161064)
