[The description below was written by a language model from this plasmid's Addgene catalogue record and pLannotate feature annotations shown in this document.]
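Description:
pDONR221-SLC15A3_STOP is a Gateway entry clone built on the pDONR221 backbone, carrying a codon-optimized open reading frame for human SLC15A3 (also known as PHT2, PTR3 or OCTP), a member of the solute carrier family. The sequenced plasmid is about 4.3 kb and is propagated in E. coli from a high-copy ColE1/pUC-type origin under kanamycin selection, provided by an aminoglycoside phosphotransferase (KanR) gene. Although the catalogue lists the vector type as mammalian expression, the feature table shows no eukaryotic promoter or polyadenylation signal. The plasmid is therefore a shuttle intermediate rather than an expression construct in its own right.

The roughly 1.7 kb SLC15A3 coding sequence sits between attL1 and attL2 sites, so an LR Clonase reaction can move it directionally into any attR-containing destination vector, which then supplies the promoter, tags and selection markers. This version keeps a stop codon at the end of the ORF, which suits expression of the native, untagged protein or N-terminal fusions. C-terminal fusions would not be read through, and the depositor notes that a companion clone without the stop codon exists for that purpose. Backbone elements flanking the cassette include rrnB T1 and T2 transcription terminators upstream of attL1, which insulate the insert from read-through transcription in bacteria, and a T7 promoter beyond attL2 pointing back toward the insert. Short lacI and lacZα fragments are also annotated and appear to be vestigial backbone remnants. The clone belongs to a consortium collection of solute carrier ORFs intended for subcloning into custom expression vectors for transporter research and drug discovery.
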