Features (pLannotate 1.2.2; 10 found; start..end, strand, type, name):
      1..100     +  protein_bind   attL1: mutant version of attL; recombination site for the Gateway® LR reaction LR Clonase™
    106..1848    +  CDS            SLC15A3: S15A3_HUMAN - Also known as OCTP From Homo sapiens (Human).
   1853..1952    -  protein_bind   attL2: mutant version of attL; recombination site for the Gateway® LR reaction LR Clonase™
   1970..1988    -  promoter       T7 promoter: promoter for bacteriophage T7 RNA polymerase
   2122..2931    +  CDS            KanR: aminoglycoside phosphotransferase; aph(3')-Ia; confers resistance to kanamycin in bacteria or G418 (Geneticin®) in eukaryotes
   3078..3666    +  rep_origin     ori: high-copy-number ColE1/pMB1/pBR322/pUC origin of replication
   3849..3941    +  CDS            lacI (fragment): lac repressor; lacI; The lac repressor binds to the lac operator to inhibit transcription in E. coli. This inhibition can be relieved by adding lactose or isopropyl-β-D-thiogalactopyranoside (IPTG).
   3996..4023    -  terminator     rrnB T2 terminator: transcription terminator T2 from the E. coli rrnB gene
   4155..4198    +  terminator     rrnB T1 terminator: Escherichia coli rrnB; transcription terminator T1 from the E. coli rrnB gene
   4245..4281    -  CDS            lacZα (fragment): LacZα fragment of β-galactosidase; lacZ fragment
>Addgene plasmid #161064 | pDONR221-SLC15A3_STOP | addgene full sequence | sequence record 356918 | Addgene NGS Result
CAAATAATGATTTTATTTTGACTGATAGTGACCTGTTCGTTGCAACACATTGATGAGCAATGCTTTTTTA
TAATGCCAACTTTGTACAAAAAAGCAGGCTCCACCATGCCAGCCCCCAGGGCCCGCGAGCAGCCAAGGGT
GCCCGGCGAGCGCCAGCCTCTGCTGCCAAGGGGCGCCCGCGGCCCACGGAGATGGAGGAGGGCAGCAGGA
GCAGCCGTGCTGCTGGTGGAGATGCTGGAGAGGGCAGCCTTCTTTGGCGTGACAGCCAACCTGGTGCTGT
ACCTGAATTCTACAAATTTCAATTGGACAGGCGAACAGGCAACCAGAGCCGCCCTGGTGTTTCTGGGAGC
AAGCTATCTGCTGGCACCTGTGGGAGGATGGCTGGCAGACGTGTACCTGGGCCGGTATAGAGCCGTGGCC
CTGTCTCTGCTGCTGTACCTGGCAGCAAGCGGACTGCTGCCAGCAACCGCCTTCCCTGACGGCAGGAGCT
CCTTTTGCGGCGAGATGCCAGCATCCCCTCTGGGACCAGCATGCCCATCTGCCGGATGTCCTCGCTCTAG
CCCTAGCCCATACTGTGCCCCAGTGCTGTATGCAGGACTGCTGCTGCTGGGACTGGCAGCATCCTCTGTG
CGGTCTAACCTGACAAGCTTCGGCGCCGACCAGGTCATGGATCTGGGCAGAGACGCCACCCGGAGATTCT
TTAACTGGTTTTACTGGAGCATCAATCTGGGAGCCGTGCTGTCCCTGCTGGTGGTGGCCTTCATCCAGCA
GAATATCTCCTTTCTGCTGGGCTATTCTATCCCAGTGGGCTGCGTGGGCCTGGCCTTCTTTATCTTCCTG
TTTGCCACACCCGTGTTCATCACCAAGCCCCCTATGGGCTCCCAGGTGAGCTCCATGCTGAAGCTGGCCC
TGCAGAACTGCTGTCCCCAGCTGTGGCAGAGGCACTCTGCCAGGGATAGGCAGTGTGCACGGGTGCTGGC
AGACGAGAGAAGCCCACAGCCTGGAGCATCCCCTCAGGAGGATATCGCCAATTTTCAGGTGCTGGTGAAG
ATCCTGCCAGTGATGGTGACACTGGTGCCCTACTGGATGGTGTATTTCCAGATGCAGAGCACCTACGTGC
TGCAGGGCCTGCACCTGCACATCCCTAACATCTTTCCTGCCAACCCAGCCAATATCTCCGTGGCCCTGAG
GGCACAGGGATCTAGCTATACAATCCCAGAGGCCTGGCTGCTGCTGGCCAATGTGGTGGTGGTGCTGATC
CTGGTGCCCCTGAAGGATAGGCTGATCGACCCTCTGCTGCTGAGGTGCAAGCTGCTGCCAAGCGCCCTGC
AGAAGATGGCACTGGGCATGTTCTTTGGCTTCACATCCGTGATCGTGGCAGGCGTGCTGGAGATGGAGCG
GCTGCACTACATCCACCACAACGAGACCGTGTCCCAGCAGATCGGCGAGGTGCTGTACAATGCCGCCCCA
CTGTCTATCTGGTGGCAGATCCCCCAGTATCTGCTGATCGGCATCAGCGAGATCTTCGCCTCCATCCCCG
GCCTGGAGTTTGCCTATTCTGAGGCCCCTAGAAGCATGCAGGGCGCCATCATGGGCATCTTCTTTTGTCT
GTCCGGAGTGGGATCTCTGCTGGGATCCTCTCTGGTGGCCCTGCTGTCCCTGCCTGGAGGATGGCTGCAC
TGCCCAAAGGATTTCGGCAACATCAACAATTGTAGGATGGACCTGTACTTCTTTCTGCTGGCAGGAATCC
AGGCAGTGACCGCCCTGCTGTTCGTGTGGATCGCAGGCCGGTATGAGAGAGCATCTCAGGGACCAGCAAG
CCACTCCCGCTTTAGCCGGGACAGAGGCTAAGACCCAGCTTTCTTGTACAAAGTTGGCATTATAAGAAAG
CATTGCTTATCAATTTGTTGCAACGAACAGGTCACTATCAGTCAAAATAAAATCATTATTTGCCATCCAG
CTGATATCCCCTATAGTGAGTCGTATTACATGGTCATAGCTGTTTCCTGGCAGCTCTGGCCCGTGTCTCA
AAATCTCTGATGTTACATTGCACAAGATAAAAATATATCATCATGAACAATAAAACTGTCTGCTTACATA
AACAGTAATACAAGGGGTGTTATGAGCCATATTCAACGGGAAACGTCGAGGCCGCGATTAAATTCCAACA
TGGATGCTGATTTATATGGGTATAAATGGGCTCGCGATAATGTCGGGCAATCAGGTGCGACAATCTATCG
CTTGTATGGGAAGCCCGATGCGCCAGAGTTGTTTCTGAAACATGGCAAAGGTAGCGTTGCCAATGATGTT
ACAGATGAGATGGTCAGACTAAACTGGCTGACGGAATTTATGCCTCTTCCGACCATCAAGCATTTTATCC
GTACTCCTGATGATGCATGGTTACTCACCACTGCGATCCCCGGAAAAACAGCATTCCAGGTATTAGAAGA
ATATCCTGATTCAGGTGAAAATATTGTTGATGCGCTGGCAGTGTTCCTGCGCCGGTTGCATTCGATTCCT
GTTTGTAATTGTCCTTTTAACAGCGATCGCGTATTTCGTCTCGCTCAGGCGCAATCACGAATGAATAACG
GTTTGGTTGATGCGAGTGATTTTGATGACGAGCGTAATGGCTGGCCTGTTGAACAAGTCTGGAAAGAAAT
GCATAAACTTTTGCCATTCTCACCGGATTCAGTCGTCACTCATGGTGATTTCTCACTTGATAACCTTATT
TTTGACGAGGGGAAATTAATAGGTTGTATTGATGTTGGACGAGTCGGAATCGCAGACCGATACCAGGATC
TTGCCATCCTATGGAACTGCCTCGGTGAGTTTTCTCCTTCATTACAGAAACGGCTTTTTCAAAAATATGG
TATTGATAATCCTGATATGAATAAATTGCAGTTTCATTTGATGCTCGATGAGTTTTTCTAATCAGAATTG
GTTAATTGGTTGTAACACTGGCAGAGCATTACGCTGACTTGACGGGACGGCGCAAGCTCATGACCAAAAT
CCCTTAACGTGAGTTACGCGTCGTTCCACTGAGCGTCAGACCCCGTAGAAAAGATCAAAGGATCTTCTTG
AGATCCTTTTTTTCTGCGCGTAATCTGCTGCTTGCAAACAAAAAAACCACCGCTACCAGCGGTGGTTTGT
TTGCCGGATCAAGAGCTACCAACTCTTTTTCCGAAGGTAACTGGCTTCAGCAGAGCGCAGATACCAAATA
CTGTTCTTCTAGTGTAGCCGTAGTTAGGCCACCACTTCAAGAACTCTGTAGCACCGCCTACATACCTCGC
TCTGCTAATCCTGTTACCAGTGGCTGCTGCCAGTGGCGATAAGTCGTGTCTTACCGGGTTGGACTCAAGA
CGATAGTTACCGGATAAGGCGCAGCGGTCGGGCTGAACGGGGGGTTCGTGCACACAGCCCAGCTTGGAGC
GAACGACCTACACCGAACTGAGATACCTACAGCGTGAGCTATGAGAAAGCGCCACGCTTCCCGAAGGGAG
AAAGGCGGACAGGTATCCGGTAAGCGGCAGGGTCGGAACAGGAGAGCGCACGAGGGAGCTTCCAGGGGGA
AACGCCTGGTATCTTTATAGTCCTGTCGGGTTTCGCCACCTCTGACTTGAGCGTCGATTTTTGTGATGCT
CGTCAGGGGGGCGGAGCCTATGGAAAAACGCCAGCAACGCGGCCTTTTTACGGTTCCTGGCCTTTTGCTG
GCCTTTTGCTCACATGTTCTTTCCTGCGTTATCCCCTGATTCTGTGGATAACCGTATTACCGCCTTTGAG
TGAGCTGATACCGCTCGCCGCAGCCGAACGACCGAGCGCAGCGAGTCAGTGAGCGAGGAAGCGGAAGAGC
GCCCAATACGCAAACCGCCTCTCCCCGCGCGTTGGCCGATTCATTAATGCAGCTGGCACGACAGGTTTCC
CGACTGGAAAGCGGGCAGTGAGCGCAACGCAATTAATACGCGTACCGCTAGCCAGGAAGAGTTTGTAGAA
ACGCAAAAAGGCCATCCGTCAGGATGGCCTTCTGCTTAGTTTGATGCCTGGCAGTTTATGGCGGGCGTCC
TGCCCGCCACCCTCCGGGCCGTTGCTTCACAACGTTCAAATCCGCTCCCGGCGGATTTGTCCTACTCAGG
AGAGCGTTCACCGACAAACAACAGATAAAACGAAAGGCCCAGTCTTCCGACTGAGCCTTTCGTTTTATTT
GATGCCTGGCAGTTCCCTACTCTCGCGTTAACGCTAGCATGGATGTTTTCCCAGTCACGACGTTGTAAAA
CGACGGCCAGTCTTAAGCTCGGGCCC
