>Addgene plasmid #161064 | pDONR221-SLC15A3_STOP | depositor partial sequence | sequence record 312063 | Codon-optimized ORF of SLC15A3
ATGCCAGCCCCCAGGGCCCGCGAGCAGCCAAGGGTGCCCGGCGAGCGCCAGCCTCTGCTGCCAAGGGGCG
CCCGCGGCCCACGGAGATGGAGGAGGGCAGCAGGAGCAGCCGTGCTGCTGGTGGAGATGCTGGAGAGGGC
AGCCTTCTTTGGCGTGACAGCCAACCTGGTGCTGTACCTGAATTCTACAAATTTCAATTGGACAGGCGAA
CAGGCAACCAGAGCCGCCCTGGTGTTTCTGGGAGCAAGCTATCTGCTGGCACCTGTGGGAGGATGGCTGG
CAGACGTGTACCTGGGCCGGTATAGAGCCGTGGCCCTGTCTCTGCTGCTGTACCTGGCAGCAAGCGGACT
GCTGCCAGCAACCGCCTTCCCTGACGGCAGGAGCTCCTTTTGCGGCGAGATGCCAGCATCCCCTCTGGGA
CCAGCATGCCCATCTGCCGGATGTCCTCGCTCTAGCCCTAGCCCATACTGTGCCCCAGTGCTGTATGCAG
GACTGCTGCTGCTGGGACTGGCAGCATCCTCTGTGCGGTCTAACCTGACAAGCTTCGGCGCCGACCAGGT
CATGGATCTGGGCAGAGACGCCACCCGGAGATTCTTTAACTGGTTTTACTGGAGCATCAATCTGGGAGCC
GTGCTGTCCCTGCTGGTGGTGGCCTTCATCCAGCAGAATATCTCCTTTCTGCTGGGCTATTCTATCCCAG
TGGGCTGCGTGGGCCTGGCCTTCTTTATCTTCCTGTTTGCCACACCCGTGTTCATCACCAAGCCCCCTAT
GGGCTCCCAGGTGAGCTCCATGCTGAAGCTGGCCCTGCAGAACTGCTGTCCCCAGCTGTGGCAGAGGCAC
TCTGCCAGGGATAGGCAGTGTGCACGGGTGCTGGCAGACGAGAGAAGCCCACAGCCTGGAGCATCCCCTC
AGGAGGATATCGCCAATTTTCAGGTGCTGGTGAAGATCCTGCCAGTGATGGTGACACTGGTGCCCTACTG
GATGGTGTATTTCCAGATGCAGAGCACCTACGTGCTGCAGGGCCTGCACCTGCACATCCCTAACATCTTT
CCTGCCAACCCAGCCAATATCTCCGTGGCCCTGAGGGCACAGGGATCTAGCTATACAATCCCAGAGGCCT
GGCTGCTGCTGGCCAATGTGGTGGTGGTGCTGATCCTGGTGCCCCTGAAGGATAGGCTGATCGACCCTCT
GCTGCTGAGGTGCAAGCTGCTGCCAAGCGCCCTGCAGAAGATGGCACTGGGCATGTTCTTTGGCTTCACA
TCCGTGATCGTGGCAGGCGTGCTGGAGATGGAGCGGCTGCACTACATCCACCACAACGAGACCGTGTCCC
AGCAGATCGGCGAGGTGCTGTACAATGCCGCCCCACTGTCTATCTGGTGGCAGATCCCCCAGTATCTGCT
GATCGGCATCAGCGAGATCTTCGCCTCCATCCCCGGCCTGGAGTTTGCCTATTCTGAGGCCCCTAGAAGC
ATGCAGGGCGCCATCATGGGCATCTTCTTTTGTCTGTCCGGAGTGGGATCTCTGCTGGGATCCTCTCTGG
TGGCCCTGCTGTCCCTGCCTGGAGGATGGCTGCACTGCCCAAAGGATTTCGGCAACATCAACAATTGTAG
GATGGACCTGTACTTCTTTCTGCTGGCAGGAATCCAGGCAGTGACCGCCCTGCTGTTCGTGTGGATCGCA
GGCCGGTATGAGAGAGCATCTCAGGGACCAGCAAGCCACTCCCGCTTTAGCCGGGACAGAGGCTAA
